Addgene plasmid #240524: p5E itga11a-cFos
Purpose: 5' Gateway Entry vector containing the itga11a-cFos promoter for fibroblast-specific expression in zebrafish
Depositing lab: Balázs Enyedi. Depositing organization: Semmelweis University. Publication: Fibroblasts promote osmotic surveillance by wound-induced unique calcium patterns. Fazekas L, Kaszas D, Vamosi B, Tamas SX, Szollosi T, Mihalyi V, Dehne FG, Vago-Kiss K, Al-Sheraji NM, Paulovits B, Roux BT, Enyedi B. J Cell Biol. 2026 Jan 5;225(1):e202501165. doi: 10.1083/jcb.202501165. Epub 2025 Oct 22. PubMed 41123438.
Backbone
  Vector backbone: p5E-MCS
  Backbone manufacturer: Invitrogen
  Backbone size w/o insert (bp): 2800
  Total vector size (bp): 6178
  Vector type: Unspecified
Growth in bacteria
  Bacterial resistance: Kanamycin, 50 μg/mL
  Growth temperature: 37°C
  Growth strain: DH5alpha
  Copy number: Unknown
Gene/Insert 1
  Gene/Insert name: integrin α11a - 3.2kb promoter (alt names: itga11a; integrin, alpha 11a)
  Species: D. rerio (zebrafish)
  GenBank ID: NM_001172627.1
  Entrez Gene: itga11a (a.k.a. itga11)
  Cloning method: Gibson Cloning
  Sequencing primers: 5′ M13F; 3′ CTACCAAACACATGCATAATATCC
Gene/Insert 2
  Gene/Insert name: cFos - 216bp minimal promoter
  Species: M. musculus (mouse)
  GenBank ID: NM_010234.3
  Entrez Gene: Fos (a.k.a. D12Rfj1, c-fos, cFos)
  Cloning method: Gibson Cloning
  Sequencing primers: 5′ ggatattatgcatgtgtttggtag; 3′ M13R
Terms and licenses: Academic/Nonprofit Terms; Industry Terms: Not Available to Industry
How to cite: p5E itga11a-cFos was a gift from Balázs Enyedi (Addgene plasmid # 240524 ; http://n2t.net/addgene:240524 ; RRID:Addgene_240524)
