[The description below was written by a language model from this plasmid's Addgene catalogue record and pLannotate feature annotations shown in this document.]
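Description:
p5E itga11a-cFos is a 5′ Gateway entry clone built on the p5E-MCS backbone, the 5′-element vector used in multisite Gateway assembly of zebrafish transgenes. It totals about 6.2 kb, of which roughly 2.8 kb is backbone. It is maintained in E. coli through a high-copy ColE1/pUC-type origin and selected with kanamycin via the aph(3′)-Ia KanR gene. The annotated feature table shows the usual entry-vector architecture. rrnB T1 and T2 terminators lie upstream of the cloning region, insulating it from read-through transcription. The insert region is bounded on one side by an attL-type site containing an attB4 core and on the other by an attR1 site, the pair that governs LR recombination of a 5′ element. Residual pBluescript polylinker fragments and T7 and T3 phage promoters remain from the MCS. The short lacI and lacZα hits are backbone remnants rather than functional genes.

The payload is a composite promoter with no coding sequence, assembled by Gibson cloning. It consists of a 3.2 kb regulatory fragment from the zebrafish integrin α11a gene (itga11a) followed by a 216 bp minimal promoter from mouse c-Fos. Neither element was recognised by the automated annotation, but the unannotated stretch between the upstream T7 promoter and the polylinker remnants matches their expected position and size. In this type of design, the tissue-specific regulatory fragment provides spatial control while the minimal promoter provides a basal transcription start.

According to the record, the combination drives fibroblast-specific expression in zebrafish. The plasmid is meant to be recombined with a middle entry clone, a 3′ entry clone and a destination vector. The resulting expression constructs place a chosen reporter, sensor or effector under fibroblast-restricted control.
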