Features (pLannotate 1.2.2; 14 found; start..end, strand, type, name):
    121..213     +  CDS            lacI (fragment): lac repressor; lacI; The lac repressor binds to the lac operator to inhibit transcription in E. coli. This inhibition can be relieved by adding lactose or isopropyl-β-D-thiogalactopyranoside (IPTG).
    268..295     -  terminator     rrnB T2 terminator: transcription terminator T2 from the E. coli rrnB gene
    427..470     +  terminator     rrnB T1 terminator: Escherichia coli rrnB; transcription terminator T1 from the E. coli rrnB gene
    517..553     -  CDS            lacZα (fragment): LacZα fragment of β-galactosidase; lacZ fragment
    592..677     +  protein_bind   attL1 (fragment): mutant version of attL; recombination site for the Gateway® LR reaction LR Clonase™
    668..688     +  protein_bind   attB4: mutant version of attB; core recombination site for the Gateway® BP reaction BP Clonase™
    690..708     +  promoter       T7 promoter: promoter for bacteriophage T7 RNA polymerase
   3923..3959    -  misc_feature   MCS (fragment): pBluescript multiple cloning site
   4176..4192    -  misc_feature   MCS (fragment): pBluescript multiple cloning site
   4205..4223    -  promoter       T3 promoter: promoter for bacteriophage T3 RNA polymerase
   4224..4347    +  protein_bind   attR1: mutant version of attR; recombination site for the Gateway® LR reaction LR Clonase™
   4420..4438    -  promoter       T7 promoter: promoter for bacteriophage T7 RNA polymerase
   4572..5381    +  CDS            KanR: aminoglycoside phosphotransferase; aph(3')-Ia; confers resistance to kanamycin in bacteria or G418 (Geneticin®) in eukaryotes
   5528..6116    +  rep_origin     ori: high-copy-number ColE1/pMB1/pBR322/pUC origin of replication
>Addgene plasmid #240524 | p5E itga11a-cFos | addgene full sequence | sequence record 487492 | Addgene NGS Result
CTTTCCTGCGTTATCCCCTGATTCTGTGGATAACCGTATTACCGCCTTTGAGTGAGCTGATACCGCTCGC
CGCAGCCGAACGACCGAGCGCAGCGAGTCAGTGAGCGAGGAAGCGGAAGAGCGCCCAATACGCAAACCGC
CTCTCCCCGCGCGTTGGCCGATTCATTAATGCAGCTGGCACGACAGGTTTCCCGACTGGAAAGCGGGCAG
TGAGCGCAACGCAATTAATACGCGTACCGCTAGCCAGGAAGAGTTTGTAGAAACGCAAAAAGGCCATCCG
TCAGGATGGCCTTCTGCTTAGTTTGATGCCTGGCAGTTTATGGCGGGCGTCCTGCCCGCCACCCTCCGGG
CCGTTGCTTCACAACGTTCAAATCCGCTCCCGGCGGATTTGTCCTACTCAGGAGAGCGTTCACCGACAAA
CAACAGATAAAACGAAAGGCCCAGTCTTCCGACTGAGCCTTTCGTTTTATTTGATGCCTGGCAGTTCCCT
ACTCTCGCGTTAACGCTAGCATGGATGTTTTCCCAGTCACGACGTTGTAAAACGACGGCCAGTCTTAAGC
TCGGGCCCGAGTTAACGCTACCATGGAGCTCCAAATAATGATTTTATTTTGACTGATAGTGACCTGTTCG
TTGCAACAAATTGATAAGCAATGCTTTTTTATAATGCCAACTTTGTATAGAAAAGTTGGTAATACGACTC
ACTATAGGGCGAATTGGGTACCGAATTGCTCTGCTTTGATGGAAATATTTGATGAAAGGAAAGACAGATG
ACTTTTTAAGTACTCTTAATGAATGCAGCGCTCTTTACTTTGGTCATTTTTGTTTTAAGCAAAATCAGCT
CAGTGTTGATCAGATGTTTGGTCTCTTTGGTTTCAAACTTAAGGCACATACATAGTAGAAACTGCAACAT
CCTCATACTATTAAGAATTTATATATTCTTTATTAATCGTGTGTTCAATAGTATGTAACATTGATTTTTC
AACTCAGATCTTCCTCCACAATTTGGTGGATTAGTTTTCTGGCAGTCAGAAGGTCGTGAGTTCTTTAATG
TGCTTCTTTAATGTTTTATTGTTTATCTATAATATTGGGTATCATGGATTTTGAGTATATAATGGTACAA
ATAATGAGATAAAAATGTATTTTTATTGTTTTGGACAGTCGGAATTCCAGACATGAATAAGTGAATGATG
ATAATTGAATATTATTTTCCTATACAATGGAGATAATGCTTTTAAAGGTAAAGGAAATATTTAAATATCT
GTGGTTAATTACAGTATAGTAAAAACGAGTTTTTAATTATTAAGTGGTCGTCTAATTAATGACATAATGT
GATTGACTTTTGCACATTGGAGGAAGGATGACACTATGGCTGAAGTATTTCCTGACAGGTAATGTTCTGT
TTTAAAATTATTTAGTCACGCAAAGCTGATGTGGATTGTGCTGTTTTACGAGTGAGTTATATGCACAGAA
GTGTTGTTCACCAACTTAAATCCTCCGGCAAAACGTTGATGTGACTATTTTCAGTTTCATAAGGGACCTT
TTACAGCATCGACAGATTATTATTTAGTTTAACAACAAAGCATCAGTTAATAGAGCTATTCCTCCGAGCC
TGCTTTGGTTCATTTTTGAACAATGACACCCTATAATTTTTATCATGCTACTTTGAATATTTGATATGAA
ATAGCACGCAAGTATGGCTTAGTAATAAGTGTAATTTTTGCACGCCGCCAGCCAACCACTAACTACATTT
CTAGCTGGCGAATGACATTAACTAATAGGTTGTCTGCTGTCATCTTTAAGGTGCGCACGTTTGTGTGCAT
GCAAAAGCATGGCTTTGGACAGCAGGGGAGGGACTTTGTTTTAAAGATATCATGCTAGCCGGTTAGTATT
TTGGCATATCACCTACTACACCCTTAATGAGTGCTAATGATGACCTTTTGAATGATAATATTAACTATGT
AGATTAACGCACCAAAAATGTAAAACCGCGAGCCCTGAACGTGATAGTTTTCTGAAATAAAATCCATGTT
TACACCAAAGATGGTTGCTATAACTATAGTGATGACGATATTAACAATGCACAATAATTAAATAATGTGC
TTTAACTACTATAAAATTCATTAATGAAATTGACCTGGGCGTCACGGTAGCGCAATGTTTAGCACAATCG
CCTCACAGTAAGAAGGTCACTGGTTCGAGCCTGGGCTGGGTCAGTTGGCATTTCTGTCTGGAGATTGCAT
GTTCTCCCCGTATTTGCATGCTCCAGTTTACCCCACAAGTCCAAAGACATGTGGTATAGGTGAATTGAAA
AGGCTAAATTGTCCCTAGTGCATGTGTGTGAATGAGTGTGCATGGATGTTTACCATTGATGGGTTGCAGA
TGAAAGGACATAATCTGCGTAAAACATATGCTGGATAAGTTGGTGGTTCATTCCACTGTGTACAGCCTTT
AAAGGGATAGTTCACCTAAAATTGAAATATCTGTCATCGTTTACTCACCCTTCACATATAACAAACCAGT
TTGAGTTTCTTTTTTCTGTTGAACACAAAAAAGAAGTGATTTTGATAAATGGAAACCTGCAACCATTGAC
TCCTATCGTATTTGTTTTTCATACTATGGGTGGTTACACATGGTTGCAGGTTTCTTTAATTTATCATGTA
TAATATATGTCTTGTGGCATGGTGGCTCAGTGGTTAGCACTGTTGCCTCACAGCAAGAAGGTCACTGGGT
TGAGTCCCAGCTGGGCCAGATAGCATTTCTGTGTGGTGTTTGCATGTTTACCCTGTGTTGGTGCGTGTTT
CCCCCGGTGCTCCGGTTTCCCCCACAATTTAAAGACATGTGATATAGATGAATTGAATAAACTAAATTGG
CCATATGAGTGTGTGAATGAGAGTGTATGGCTGTTTCGCAGTACTGGGTTGCAGCTAGAAGGGCATTCGC
TGCGTAAAACACATGCTGGAATAGTTGCTGGTTCATTCCTCTGTCACAACTTATAAAATAGAGACTAAGC
TTAAGGAAAATGAATGAATGAATATACTGTATGTATTTTTAAATATATCTTCTTTGTTCAACACAAAAAA
ATGAGCTCCATAAAGATTTGGAAACACTTGAGGGTGAGTAAATAAACATTTTGTGGTGAAATTTGCTTTT
AAGTCTGACAGTTGTCTTGTGAAGTATATAAACAGGATATTATGCATGTGTTTGGTAGTTTAATTGTAAG
ATTACATTTACACTGCATGTTCATTTTGACCAAAAACTAAGCAACAGCGGTTTTGATATTTTCAAGGTCA
AGTTGAAATGGAGGTGGGCCATGTTTCACTATTAGAGCAGCCAGAACGTCAGTATTAGTCATTATATAAT
CTGTAATTATATGCTTGGGTAGCGTGGTTTGGATGGTGTCTGAGGTTCTGCTGTGAGTTTGTCAGTGGGC
TTTATATGGTAACTTGCAGCTACAGTATGTTAACCACAAATCTCGGCATCAGTCAACTTGGAGGGCATCT
TCTCCGAAAGTATGCAGCCTAAAATGCATGTTAAGCGAATTACAAAATTACGGAAGATCAGGTTTTGCCA
TAGAGGTGATATACAGTGATCCCTAAAACCTGAATTTCCATATTCAAAGCATTTAGCAATGAGCTCATAA
GAAAGTGACCCAAACTCCAACGTAGATGGACAGACACACAGAGGGAGGAAGTAAAAGAGAGAGAAAGAAA
AAGAGAAAAGATCTGTCTGCTGGCTGAATGAGCACCTCCTTTTGGTTCGGCCACAGTCCCCTCCTCCCTG
CTTCAGATATAGAGTGTTTTTAGGAGCAGTAGAGTCAATCAGAGCCGGGTGTACAGGAGAGCGCACTGTC
AGGATATTTCATCCTTCTGCACACACACACATACACCAACACACACATTTTCTTACGTTCTCCCTCTCCA
ACGGATCCACTAGTTCTAGAGCGGCCGCCACCGCGGTGGCCAGTGACGTAGGAAGTCCATCCATTCACAG
CGCTTCTATAAAGGCGCCAGCTGAGGCGCCTACTACTCCAACCGCGACTGCAGCGAGCAACTGAGAAGAC
TGGATAGAGCCGGCGGTTCCGCGAACGAGCAGTGACCGCGCTCCCACCCAGCTCTGCTCTGCAGCTCCCA
CCAGTGTCTACCCCTGGACCCCTTGCCGGGCTTTCCCCAAACTTCCCACCGCGGTGGAGCTCCAGCTTTT
GTTCCCTTTAGTGAGGGTTAATTCAAGTTTGTACAAAAAAGTTGAACGAGAAACGTAAAATGATATAAAT
ATCAATATATTAAATTAGATTTTGCATAAAAAACAGACTACATAATACTGTAAAACACAACATATGCAGT
CACTATGAACCAACTACTTAGATGGTATTAGTGACCTGTAGAATTCGAGCTCTAGAGCTGCAGGGCGGCC
GCGATATCCCCTATAGTGAGTCGTATTACATGGTCATAGCTGTTTCCTGGCAGCTCTGGCCCGTGTCTCA
AAATCTCTGATGTTACATTGCACAAGATAAAAATATATCATCATGAACAATAAAACTGTCTGCTTACATA
AACAGTAATACAAGGGGTGTTATGAGCCATATTCAACGGGAAACGTCGAGGCCGCGATTAAATTCCAACA
TGGATGCTGATTTATATGGGTATAAATGGGCTCGCGATAATGTCGGGCAATCAGGTGCGACAATCTATCG
CTTGTATGGGAAGCCCGATGCGCCAGAGTTGTTTCTGAAACATGGCAAAGGTAGCGTTGCCAATGATGTT
ACAGATGAGATGGTCAGACTAAACTGGCTGACGGAATTTATGCCTCTTCCGACCATCAAGCATTTTATCC
GTACTCCTGATGATGCATGGTTACTCACCACTGCGATCCCCGGAAAAACAGCATTCCAGGTATTAGAAGA
ATATCCTGATTCAGGTGAAAATATTGTTGATGCGCTGGCAGTGTTCCTGCGCCGGTTGCATTCGATTCCT
GTTTGTAATTGTCCTTTTAACAGCGATCGCGTATTTCGTCTCGCTCAGGCGCAATCACGAATGAATAACG
GTTTGGTTGATGCGAGTGATTTTGATGACGAGCGTAATGGCTGGCCTGTTGAACAAGTCTGGAAAGAAAT
GCATAAACTTTTGCCATTCTCACCGGATTCAGTCGTCACTCATGGTGATTTCTCACTTGATAACCTTATT
TTTGACGAGGGGAAATTAATAGGTTGTATTGATGTTGGACGAGTCGGAATCGCAGACCGATACCAGGATC
TTGCCATCCTATGGAACTGCCTCGGTGAGTTTTCTCCTTCATTACAGAAACGGCTTTTTCAAAAATATGG
TATTGATAATCCTGATATGAATAAATTGCAGTTTCATTTGATGCTCGATGAGTTTTTCTAATCAGAATTG
GTTAATTGGTTGTAACACTGGCAGAGCATTACGCTGACTTGACGGGACGGCGCAAGCTCATGACCAAAAT
CCCTTAACGTGAGTTACGCGTCGTTCCACTGAGCGTCAGACCCCGTAGAAAAGATCAAAGGATCTTCTTG
AGATCCTTTTTTTCTGCGCGTAATCTGCTGCTTGCAAACAAAAAAACCACCGCTACCAGCGGTGGTTTGT
TTGCCGGATCAAGAGCTACCAACTCTTTTTCCGAAGGTAACTGGCTTCAGCAGAGCGCAGATACCAAATA
CTGTTCTTCTAGTGTAGCCGTAGTTAGGCCACCACTTCAAGAACTCTGTAGCACCGCCTACATACCTCGC
TCTGCTAATCCTGTTACCAGTGGCTGCTGCCAGTGGCGATAAGTCGTGTCTTACCGGGTTGGACTCAAGA
CGATAGTTACCGGATAAGGCGCAGCGGTCGGGCTGAACGGGGGGTTCGTGCACACAGCCCAGCTTGGAGC
GAACGACCTACACCGAACTGAGATACCTACAGCGTGAGCTATGAGAAAGCGCCACGCTTCCCGAAGGGAG
AAAGGCGGACAGGTATCCGGTAAGCGGCAGGGTCGGAACAGGAGAGCGCACGAGGGAGCTTCCAGGGGGA
AACGCCTGGTATCTTTATAGTCCTGTCGGGTTTCGCCACCTCTGACTTGAGCGTCGATTTTTGTGATGCT
CGTCAGGGGGGCGGAGCCTATGGAAAAACGCCAGCAACGCGGCCTTTTTACGGTTCCTGGCCTTTTGCTG
GCCTTTTGCTCACATGTT
